>Addgene plasmid #226140 | pAAV_Ckm_F9 | addgene full sequence | sequence record 472878 | Addgene NGS Result
[47 nt withheld, positions 1-47]
CCTTTGACGTTGGAGTCCACGTTCTTT
[37 nt withheld, positions 75-111]
ACTCTATCTCGGGCTATTCTTTTGATTTATAAGGGATTTTGCCGATTTCGGTCTATTGGTTAAAAAATGA
GCTGATTTAACAAAAATTTAACGCGAATTTTAACAAAATATTAACGTTTACAATTTTATGGTGCACTCTC
AGTACAATCTGCTCTGATGCCGCATAGTTAAGCCAGCCCCGACACCCGCCAACACCCGCTGACGCGCCCT
GACGGGCTTGTCTGCTCCCGGCATCCGCTTACAGACAAGCTGTGACCGTCTCCGGGAGCTGCATGTGTCA
GAGGTTTTCACCGTCATCACCGAAACGCGCGAGACGAAAGGGCCTCGTGATACGCCTATTTTTATAGGTT
AATGTCATGATAATAATGGTTTCTTAGACGTCAGGTGGCACTTTTCGGGGAAATGTGCGCGGAACCCCTA
TTTGTTTATTTTTCTAAATACATTCAAATATGTATCCGCTCATGAGACAATAACCCTGATAAATGCTTCA
ATAATATTGAAAAAGGAAGAGTATGAGTATTCAACATTTCCGTGTCGCCCTTATTCCCTTTTTTGCGGCA
TTTTGCCTTCCTGTTTTTGCTCACCCAGAAACGCTGGTGAAAGTAAAAGATGCTGAAGATCAGTTGGGTG
CACGAGTGGGTTACATCGAACTGGATCTCAACAGCGGTAAGATCCTTGAGAGTTTTCGCCCCGAAGAACG
TTTTCCAATGATGAGCACTTTTAAAGTTCTGCTATGTGGCGCGGTATTATCCCGTATTGACGCCGGGCAA
GAGCAACTCGGTCGCCGCATACACTATTCTCAGAATGACTTGGTTGAGTACTCACCAGTCACAGAAAAGC
ATCTTACGGATGGCATGACAGTAAGAGAATTATGCAGTGCTGCCATAACCATGAGTGATAACACTGCGGC
CAACTTACTTCTGACAACGATCGGAGGACCGAAGGAGCTAACCGCTTTTTTGCACAACATGGGGGATCAT
GTAACTCGCCTTGATCGTTGGGAACCGGAGCTGAATGAAGCCATACCAAACGACGAGCGTGACACCACGA
TGCCTGTAGCAATGGCAACAACGTTGCGCAAACTATTAACTGGCGAACTACTTACTCTAGCTTCCCGGCA
ACAATTAATAGACTGGATGGAGGCGGATAAAGTTGCAGGACCACTTCTGCGCTCGGCCCTTCCGGCTGGC
TGGTTTATTGCTGATAAATCTGGAGCCGGTGAGCGTGGAAGCCGCGGTATCATTGCAGCACTGGGGCCAG
ATGGTAAGCCCTCCCGTATCGTAGTTATCTACACGACGGGGAGTCAGGCAACTATGGATGAACGAAATAG
ACAGATCGCTGAGATAGGTGCCTCACTGATTAAGCATTGGTAACTGTCAGACCAAGTTTACTCATATATA
CTTTAGATTGATTTAAAACTTCATTTTTAATTTAAAAGGATCTAGGTGAAGATCCTTTTTGATAATCTCA
TGACCAAAATCCCTTAACGTGAGTTTTCGTTCCACTGAGCGTCAGACCCCGTAGAAAAGATCAAAGGATC
TTCTTGAGATCCTTTTTTTCTGCGCGTAATCTGCTGCTTGCAAACAAAAAAACCACCGCTACCAGCGGTG
GTTTGTTTGCCGGATCAAGAGCTACCAACTCTTTTTCCGAAGGTAACTGGCTTCAGCAGAGCGCAGATAC
CAAATACTGTTCTTCTAGTGTAGCCGTAGTTAGGCCACCACTTCAAGAACTCTGTAGCACCGCCTACATA
CCTCGCTCTGCTAATCCTGTTACCAGTGGCTGCTGCCAGTGGCGATAAGTCGTGTCTTACCGGGTTGGAC
TCAAGACGATAGTTACCGGATAAGGCGCAGCGGTCGGGCTGAACGGGGGGTTCGTGCACACAGCCCAGCT
TGGAGCGAACGACCTACACCGAACTGAGATACCTACAGCGTGAGCTATGAGAAAGCGCCACGCTTCCCGA
AGGGAGAAAGGCGGACAGGTATCCGGTAAGCGGCAGGGTCGGAACAGGAGAGCGCACGAGGGAGCTTCCA
GGGGGAAACGCCTGGTATCTTTATAGTCCTGTCGGGTTTCGCCACCTCTGACTTGAGCGTCGATTTTTGT
GATGCTCGTCAGGGGGGCGGAGCCTATGGAAAAACGCCAGCAACGCGGCCTTTTTACGGTTCCTGGCCTT
TTGCTGGCCTTTTGCTCACATGTCCTGCAGGCAGCTGCGCGCTCGCTCGCTCACTGAGGCCGCCCGGGCG
TCGGGCGACCTTTGGTCGCCCGGCCTCAGTGAGCGAGCGAGCGCGCAGAGAGGGAGTGGCCAACTCCATC
ACTAGGGGTTCCTGCGGCCTCTAGACTCGAATTGGGTACCGAGGGCCTATTTCCCATGATTCCTTCATAT
TTGCATATACGATACAAGGCTGTTAGAGAGATAATTGGAATTAATTCGACTGTAAACACAAAGATATTAG
TACAAAATACGTGACGTAGAAAGTAATAATTTCTTGGGTAGTTTGCAGTTTTAAAATTATGTTTTAAAAT
GGACTATCATATGCTTACCGTAACTTGAAAGTATTTCGATTTCTTGGCTTTATATATCTTGTGGAAAGGA
CGAAACACCGAGTCCCCAGCAGGATCACATGTTTTAGAGCTAGAAATAGCAAGTTAAAATAAGGCTAGTC
CGTTATCAACTTGAAAAAGTGGCACCGAGTCGGTGCTTTTTTTCCGCGGTGGAGAGCTGGAGCTCCCCTA
TGTGATCCTGCTGGGGACTATGTCCCCTAGGTTCCTGGGGAGGGAGGACGTCGGGGCCAGCCAGGCTTAC
CCCCCCTGCCGCTGAGACTTCTGCGCTGGTGCACCGCGCCTCTTCGCGGTCTCCCTGTCCTTGCAGAGAA
CCGGTCAGGCCACCATGCAGCGCGTGAACATGATCATGGCAGAATCACCAGGCCTCATCACCATCTGCCT
TTTAGGATATCTACTCAGTGCTGAATGTACAGTTTTTCTTGATCATGAAAACGCCAACAAAATTCTGAAT
CGGCCAAAGAGGTATAATTCAGGTAAATTGGAAGAGTTTGTTCAAGGGAACCTTGAGAGAGAATGTATGG
AAGAAAAGTGTAGTTTTGAAGAAGCACGAGAAGTTTTTGAAAACACTGAAAGAACAACTGAATTTTGGAA
GCAGTATGTTGATGGAGATCAGTGTGAGTCCAATCCATGTTTAAATGGCGGCAGTTGCAAGGATGACATT
AATTCCTATGAATGTTGGTGTCCCTTTGGATTTGAAGGAAAGAACTGTGAATTAGATGTAACATGTAACA
TTAAGAATGGCAGATGCGAGCAGTTTTGTAAAAATAGTGCTGATAACAAGGTGGTTTGCTCCTGTACTGA
GGGATATCGACTTGCAGAAAACCAGAAGTCCTGTGAACCAGCAGTGCCATTTCCATGTGGAAGAGTTTCT
GTTTCACAAACTTCTAAGCTCACCCGTGCTGAGACTGTTTTTCCTGATGTGGACTATGTAAATTCTACTG
AAGCTGAAACCATTTTGGATAACATCACTCAAAGCACCCAGTCATTTAATGACTTCACTCGGGTTGTTGG
TGGAGAAGATGCCAAACCAGGTCAATTCCCTTGGCAGGTTGTTTTGAATGGTAAAGTTGATGCATTCTGT
GGAGGCTCTATCGTTAATGAAAAATGGATTGTAACTGCTGCCCACTGTGTTGAAACTGGTGTTAAAATTA
CAGTTGTCGCAGGTGAACATAATATTGAGGAGACAGAACATACAGAGCAAAAGCGAAATGTGATTCGAAT
TATTCCTCACCACAACTACAATGCAGCTATTAATAAGTACAACCATGACATTGCCCTTCTGGAACTGGAC
GAACCCTTAGTGCTAAACAGCTACGTTACACCTATTTGCATTGCTGACAAGGAATACACGAACATCTTCC
TCAAATTTGGATCTGGCTATGTAAGTGGCTGGGGAAGAGTCTTCCACAAAGGGAGATCAGCTTTAGTTCT
TCAGTACCTTAGAGTTCCACTTGTTGACCGAGCCACATGTCTTCGATCTACAAAGTTCACCATCTATAAC
AACATGTTCTGTGCTGGCTTCCATGAAGGAGGTAGAGATTCATGTCAAGGAGATAGTGGGGGACCCCATG
TTACTGAAGTGGAAGGGACCAGTTTCTTAACTGGAATTATTAGCTGGGGTGAAGAGTGTGCAATGAAAGG
CAAATATGGAATATATACCAAGGTATCCCGGTATGTCAACTGGATTAAGGAAAAAACAAAGCTCACTTAA
TGAAAGATGGATTTCCAAGGTTAATTCATTGGAATTGAAAATTAACAGGGCCTCTCACTAACTAATCACT
TTCCCATCTTTTGTTAGATTTGAATATATACATTCTATGATCATTGCTTTTTCTCTTTACAGGGGAGAAT
TTCATATTTTACCTGAGCAAATTGATTAGAAAATGGAACCACTAGAGGAATATAATGTGTTAGGAAATTA
CAGTCATTTCTAAGGGCCCAGCCCTTGACAAAATTGTGAAGTTAAATTCTCCACTCTGTCCATCAGATAC
TATGGTTCTCCACTATGGCAACTAACTCACTCAATTTTCCCTCCTTAGCAGCATTCCATCTTCCCGATCT
TCTTTGCTTCTCCAACCAAAACATCAATGTTTATTAGTTCTGTATACAGTACAGGATCTTTGGTCTACTC
TATCACAAGGCCAGTATCACACTCATGAAGAAAGAACACAGGAGTAGCTGAGAGGCTAAAACTCATCAAA
AACACTACTCCTTTTCCTCTACCCTATTCCTCAATCTTTTACCTTTTCCAAATCCCAATCCCCAAATCAG
TTTTTCTCTTTCTTACTCCCTCTCTCCCTTTTACCCTCCATGGTCGTTAAAGGAGAGATGGGGAGCATCA
TTCTGTTATACTTCTGTACACAGTTATACATGTCTATCAAACCCAGACTTGCTTCCGTAGTGGAGACTTG
CTTTTCAGAACATAGGGATGAAGTAAGGTGCCTGAAAAGTTTGGGGGAAAAGTTTCTTTCAGAGAGTTAA
GTTATTTTATATATATAATATATATATAAAATATATAATATACAATATAAATATATAGTGTGTGTGTATG
CGTGTGTGTAGACACACACGCATACACACATATAATGGAAGCAATAAGCCATTCTAAGAGCTTGTATGGT
TATGGAGGTCTGACTAGGCATGATTTCACGAAGGCAAGATTGGCATATCATTGTAACTAAAAAAGCTGAC
ATTGACCCAGACATATTGTACTCTTTCTAAAAATAATAATAATAATGCTAACAGAAAGAAGAGAACCGTT
CGTTTGCAATCTACAGCTAGTAGAGACTTTGAGGAAGAATTCAACAGTGTGTCTTCAGCAGTGTTCAGAG
CCAAGCAAGAAGTTGAAGTTGCCTAGACCAGAGGACATAAGTATCATGTCTCCTTTAACTAGCATACCCC
GAAGTGGAGAAGGGTGCAGCAGGCTCAAAGGCATAAGTCATTCCAATCAGCCAACTAAGTTGTCCTTTTC
TGGTTTCGTGTTCACCATGGAACATTTTGATTATAGTTAATCCTTCTATCTTGAATCTTCTAGAGAGTTG
CTGACCAACTGACGTATGTTTCCCTTTGTGAATTAATAAACTGGTGTTCTGGTTCATGGATCCAGACATG
ATAAGATACATTGATGAGTTTGGACAAACCACAACTAGAATGCAGTGAAAAAAATGCTTTATTTGTGAAA
TTTGTGATGCTATTGCTTTATTTGTAACCATTATAAGCTGCAATAAACAAGTTAACAACAACAATTGCAT
TCATTTTATGTTTCAGGTTCAGGGGGAGGTGTGGGAGGTTTTTTAGTCGACCTATGTGATCCTGCTGGGG
ACTGGTACCCAATTCGCGCAGACCGGTCGCCACCATGGTGAGCAAGGGCGAGGAGCTGTTCACCGGGGTG
GTGCCCATCCTGGTCGAGCTGGACGGCGACGTAAACGGCCACAAGTTCAGCGTGTCCGGCGAGGGCGAGG
GCGATGCCACCTACGGCAAGCTGACCCTGAAGTTCATCTGCACCACCGGCAAGCTGCCCGTGCCCTGGCC
CACCCTCGTGACCACCCTGACCTACGGCGTGCAGTGCTTCAGCCGCTACCCCGACCACATGAAGCAGCAC
GACTTCTTCAAGTCCGCCATGCCCGAAGGCTACGTCCAGGAGCGCACCATCTTCTTCAAGGACGACGGCA
ACTACAAGACCCGCGCCGAGGTGAAGTTCGAGGGCGACACCCTGGTGAACCGCATCGAGCTGAAGGGCAT
CGACTTCAAGGAGGACGGCAACATCCTGGGGCACAAGCTGGAGTACAACTACAACAGCCACAACGTCTAT
ATCATGGCCGACAAGCAGAAGAACGGCATCAAGGTGAACTTCAAGATCCGCCACAACATCGAGGACGGCA
GCGTGCAGCTCGCCGACCACTACCAGCAGAACACCCCCATCGGCGACGGCCCCGTGCTGCTGCCCGACAA
CCACTACCTGAGCACCCAGTCCGCCCTGAGCAAAGACCCCAACGAGAAGCGCGATCACATGGTCCTGCTG
GAGTTCGTGACCGCCGCCGGGATCACTCTCGGCATGGACGAGCTGTACAAGTAAAGCGGCCGCGCAGGAA
CCCCTAGTGATGGAGTTGGCCACTCCCTCTCTGCGCGCTCGCTCGCTCACTGAGGCCGGGCGACCAAAGG
TCGCCCGACGCCCGGGCTTTGCCCGGGCGGCCTCAGTGAGCGAGCGAGCGCGCAGCTGCCTGCAGGGGCG
CCTGATGCGGTATTTTCTCCTTACGCATCTGTGCGGTATTTCACACCGCATA
[95 nt withheld, positions 6954-7048]
T
[46 nt withheld, positions 7050-7095]
C
[94 nt withheld, positions 7097-7190]
Features (pLannotate 1.2.2; 15 found; start..end, strand, type, name):
    238..287     -  misc_feature   bom (fragment): basis of mobility region from pBR322
    389..424     -  CDS            rop (fragment): Rop protein, which maintains plasmids at low copy number; rop
    519..623     +  promoter       AmpR promoter: bla
    624..1484    +  CDS            AmpR: β-lactamase; bla; confers resistance to ampicillin, carbenicillin, and related antibiotics
   1655..2243    +  rep_origin     ori: high-copy-number ColE1/pMB1/pBR322/pUC origin of replication
   2316..2343    +  repeat_region  AAV2 ITR (fragment): inverted terminal repeat of adeno-associated virus serotype 2 inverted
   2372..2399    +  repeat_region  AAV2 ITR (fragment): inverted terminal repeat of adeno-associated virus serotype 2 inverted
   2462..2702    +  promoter       U6 promoter: RNA polymerase III promoter for human U6 snRNA
   2732..2807    +  misc_RNA       gRNA scaffold: guide RNA scaffold for the Streptococcus pyogenes CRISPR/Cas9 system
   2996..4378    +  CDS            F9: FA9_HUMAN - Experimental evidence at protein level: Swiss-Prot protein existence level 1. Factor IX is a vitamin K-dependent plasma protein that participates in the intrinsic pathway of blood coagulation by converting factor X to its active form in the presence of Ca(2+) ions, phospholipids, and factor VIIIa. From Homo sapiens (Human).
   5770..5904    -  polyA_signal   SV40 poly(A) signal: SV40 polyadenylation signal
   6026..6745    +  CDS            EGFP: the original enhanced GFP (Yang et al., 1996) mammalian codon-optimized
   6757..6897    +  repeat_region  AAV2 ITR: inverted terminal repeat of adeno-associated virus serotype 2 inverted
   6902..6953    -  misc_feature   bom (fragment): basis of mobility region from pBR322
   6972..237     +  rep_origin     f1 ori (across the origin) (sequence partly withheld): f1 bacteriophage origin of replication; arrow indicates direction of (+) strand synthesis
