[The description below was written by a language model from this plasmid's Addgene catalogue record and pLannotate feature annotations shown in this document.]
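Description:
pAAV_Ckm_F9 is an adeno-associated virus transfer plasmid of about 7.2 kb, built on a pAAV backbone and designed as a donor for homology-independent targeted integration (HITI) of a human coagulation factor IX transgene into the mouse muscle creatine kinase (Ckm) locus. It is propagated in bacteria as a high-copy plasmid through a ColE1/pUC-type origin with ampicillin selection from the β-lactamase gene. An f1 phage origin and small remnants of the pBR322 bom and rop regions are also present. The recorded host is a recombination-deficient strain of the kind commonly chosen to keep the repeat-rich ITRs stable.

The payload lies between AAV2 inverted terminal repeats, which allow the intervening DNA to be packaged into AAV particles. One ITR is annotated in full, while the other is detected only as two short fragments. Inside, a human U6 RNA polymerase III promoter drives a guide RNA with the Streptococcus pyogenes Cas9 scaffold, carrying a spacer against mouse Ckm. Cas9 itself is not encoded here and would have to be supplied separately. Downstream is the human F9 coding sequence. The catalogue lists a 2.8 kb F9 insert, longer than the annotated ORF, so additional unannotated sequence accompanies it. No promoter is annotated upstream of F9 or of the EGFP coding sequence near the far ITR, which is consistent with expression relying on capture by the highly active endogenous Ckm locus after integration, though the record does not spell this out. An SV40 polyadenylation signal is annotated on the reverse strand between F9 and EGFP. Guide target sites flanking the donor, typical of HITI designs, are not annotated. The construct is intended for studying the precision and efficacy of RNA-guided transgene integration in muscle.
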