Addgene plasmid #226140: pAAV_Ckm_F9
Purpose: AAV construct for HITI insert with Ckm gRNA and hF9 transgene
Depositing lab: Christopher Nelson. Depositing organization: University of Arkansas. Publication: Precision and efficacy of RNA-guided DNA integration in high-expressing muscle loci. Padmaswari MH, Bulliard G, Agrawal S, Jia MS, Khadgi S, Murach KA, Nelson CE. Mol Ther Nucleic Acids. 2024 Sep 2;35(4):102320. doi: 10.1016/j.omtn.2024.102320. eCollection 2024 Dec 10. PubMed 39398225.
Backbone
  Vector backbone: pAAV
  Total vector size (bp): 7192
  Vector type: Mammalian Expression, AAV, CRISPR
Growth in bacteria
  Bacterial resistance: Ampicillin, 100 μg/mL
  Growth temperature: 37°C
  Growth strain: NEB Stable
  Copy number: High Copy
Gene/Insert 1
  Gene/Insert name: F9
  Species: H. sapiens (human)
  Insert size (bp): 2774
  Entrez Gene: F9 (a.k.a. F9 p22, FIX, HEMB, P19, PTC, THPH8)
  Cloning method: Gibson Cloning
  Sequencing primers: 5′ hU6 promoter
Gene/Insert 2
  Gene/Insert name: Ckm gRNA (alt name: Ckm)
  Species: M. musculus (mouse)
  Entrez Gene: Ckm (a.k.a. CPK-M, Ckmm, M-CK, MCK)
Gene/Insert 3
  Gene/Insert name: EGFP
Terms and licenses: Academic/Nonprofit Terms; Industry Terms
Depositor comments: Please visit https://doi.org/10.1101/2024.03.18.582796 for bioRxiv preprint.
How to cite: pAAV_Ckm_F9 was a gift from Christopher Nelson (Addgene plasmid # 226140 ; http://n2t.net/addgene:226140 ; RRID:Addgene_226140)
